>Addgene plasmid #42299 | Tol2-ftyrp>TRAP | depositor full sequence | sequence record 57102 | Tol2-ftyrp>TRAP sequence 8616 bps
ATCGATGATGATCCAGACATGATAAGATACATTGATGAGTTTGGACAAACCACAACTAGAATGCAGTGAA
AAAAATGCTTTATTTGTGAAATTTGTGATGCTATTGCTTTATTTGTAACCATTATAAGCTGCAATAAACA
AGTTAACAACAACAATTGCATTCATTTTATGTTTCAGGTTCAGGGGGAGGTGTGGGAGGTTTTTTAAAGC
AAGTAAAACCTCTACAAATGTGGTATGGCTGATTATGATCCTCTAGATCAGATCTGCGAAGATACGGCCA
CGGGTGCTCTTGATCCTGTGGCTGATTTTGGACTGTGCTGCTCGCAGCTGCTGATGAATCACATACTTCC
TCCATTTTCTTCCACTGATTGACTGTTATAATTTCCCTAATTTCCAGGTCAAGGTGCTGTGCATTGTGGT
AATAGATGTGACATGACGTCACTTCCAAAGGACCAATGAACATGTCTGACCAATTTCATATAATGTGAAA
ACGATTTTCATAGGCAGAATAAATAACATTTAAATTAAACTGGGCATCAGCGCAATTCAATTGGTTTGGT
AATAGCAAGGGAAAATAGAATGAAGTGATCTCCAAAAAATAAGTACTTTTTGACTGTAAATAAAATTGTA
AGGAGTAAAAAGTACTTTTTTTTCTAAAAAAATGTAATTAAGTAAAAGTAAAAGTATTGATTTTTAATTG
TACTCAAGTAAAGTAAAAATCCCCAAAAATAATACTTAAGTACAGTAATCAAGTAAAATTACTCAAGTAC
TTTACACCTCTGGTTCTTGACCCCCTACCTTCAGCAAGCCCAGCAGATCCACTAGTTCTAGAGCGGCCGC
CACCGCGGTGGAGCTCCAGCTTTTGTTCCCTTTAGTGAGGGTTAATTGCGCGCTTGGCGTAATCATGGTC
ATAGCTGTTTCCTGTGTGAAATTGTTATCCGCTCACAATTCCACACAACATACGAGCCGGAAGCATAAAG
TGTAAAGCCTGGGGTGCCTAATGAGTGAGCTAACTCACATTAATTGCGTTGCGCTCACTGCCCGCTTTCC
AGTCGGGAAACCTGTCGTGCCAGCTGCATTAATGAATCGGCCAACGCGCGGGGAGAGGCGGTTTGCGTAT
TGGGCGCTCTTCCGCTTCCTCGCTCACTGACTCGCTGCGCTCGGTCGTTCGGCTGCGGCGAGCGGTATCA
GCTCACTCAAAGGCGGTAATACGGTTATCCACAGAATCAGGGGATAACGCAGGAAAGAACATGTGAGCAA
AAGGCCAGCAAAAGGCCAGGAACCGTAAAAAGGCCGCGTTGCTGGCGTTTTTCCATAGGCTCCGCCCCCC
TGACGAGCATCACAAAAATCGACGCTCAAGTCAGAGGTGGCGAAACCCGACAGGACTATAAAGATACCAG
GCGTTTCCCCCTGGAAGCTCCCTCGTGCGCTCTCCTGTTCCGACCCTGCCGCTTACCGGATACCTGTCCG
CCTTTCTCCCTTCGGGAAGCGTGGCGCTTTCTCATAGCTCACGCTGTAGGTATCTCAGTTCGGTGTAGGT
CGTTCGCTCCAAGCTGGGCTGTGTGCACGAACCCCCCGTTCAGCCCGACCGCTGCGCCTTATCCGGTAAC
TATCGTCTTGAGTCCAACCCGGTAAGACACGACTTATCGCCACTGGCAGCAGCCACTGGTAACAGGATTA
GCAGAGCGAGGTATGTAGGCGGTGCTACAGAGTTCTTGAAGTGGTGGCCTAACTACGGCTACACTAGAAG
GACAGTATTTGGTATCTGCGCTCTGCTGAAGCCAGTTACCTTCGGAAAAAGAGTTGGTAGCTCTTGATCC
GGCAAACAAACCACCGCTGGTAGCGGTGGTTTTTTTGTTTGCAAGCAGCAGATTACGCGCAGAAAAAAAG
GATCTCAAGAAGATCCTTTGATCTTTTCTACGGGGTCTGACGCTCAGTGGAACGAAAACTCACGTTAAGG
GATTTTGGTCATGAGATTATCAAAAAGGATCTTCACCTAGATCCTTTTAAATTAAAAATGAAGTTTTAAA
TCAATCTAAAGTATATATGAGTAAACTTGGTCTGACAGTTACCAATGCTTAATCAGTGAGGCACCTATCT
CAGCGATCTGTCTATTTCGTTCATCCATAGTTGCCTGACTCCCCGTCGTGTAGATAACTACGATACGGGA
GGGCTTACCATCTGGCCCCAGTGCTGCAATGATACCGCGAGACCCACGCTCACCGGCTCCAGATTTATCA
GCAATAAACCAGCCAGCCGGAAGGGCCGAGCGCAGAAGTGGTCCTGCAACTTTATCCGCCTCCATCCAGT
CTATTAATTGTTGCCGGGAAGCTAGAGTAAGTAGTTCGCCAGTTAATAGTTTGCGCAACGTTGTTGCCAT
TGCTACAGGCATCGTGGTGTCACGCTCGTCGTTTGGTATGGCTTCATTCAGCTCCGGTTCCCAACGATCA
AGGCGAGTTACATGATCCCCCATGTTGTGCAAAAAAGCGGTTAGCTCCTTCGGTCCTCCGATCGTTGTCA
GAAGTAAGTTGGCCGCAGTGTTATCACTCATGGTTATGGCAGCACTGCATAATTCTCTTACTGTCATGCC
ATCCGTAAGATGCTTTTCTGTGACTGGTGAGTACTCAACCAAGTCATTCTGAGAATAGTGTATGCGGCGA
CCGAGTTGCTCTTGCCCGGCGTCAATACGGGATAATACCGCGCCACATAGCAGAACTTTAAAAGTGCTCA
TCATTGGAAAACGTTCTTCGGGGCGAAAACTCTCAAGGATCTTACCGCTGTTGAGATCCAGTTCGATGTA
ACCCACTCGTGCACCCAACTGATCTTCAGCATCTTTTACTTTCACCAGCGTTTCTGGGTGAGCAAAAACA
GGAAGGCAAAATGCCGCAAAAAAGGGAATAAGGGCGACACGGAAATGTTGAATACTCATACTCTTCCTTT
TTCAATATTATTGAAGCATTTATCAGGGTTATTGTCTCATGAGCGGATACATATTTGAATGTATTTAGAA
AAATAAACAAATAGGGGTTCCGCGCACATTTCCCCGAAAAGTGCCACCTAAATTGTAAGCGTTAATATTT
TGTTAAAATTCGCGTTAAATTTTTGTTAAATCAGCTCATTTTTTAACCAATAGGCCGAAATCGGCAAAAT
CCCTTATAAATCAAAAGAATAGACCGAGATAGGGT
[37 nt withheld, positions 3186-3222]
AAAGAACGTGGACTCCAACGTCAAAGG
[49 nt withheld, positions 3250-3298]
T
[91 nt withheld, positions 3300-3390]
G
[124 nt withheld, positions 3392-3515]
CCCATTCGCCATTCAGGCTGCGCAACTGTTGGGAAGGGCGATCGGTGCGGGCCTCTTCGCTATTACGCCA
GCTGGCGAAAGGGGGATGTGCTGCAAGGCGATTAAGTTGGGTAACGCCAGGGTTTTCCCAGTCACGACGT
TGTAAAACGACGGCCAGTGAGCGCGCGTAATACGACTCACTATAGGGCGAATTGGGTACCAAATAGTAGG
AATTACCCACCTGTACAAGTGCTGAAAACTTGGATGAATAAGCCCGTTTGCCATTTTCTACTGCTATTTT
AAATCTTTTCTGTATTTGTCTGCATTTGTCTTTACCCTTGAATAAATGTTTTAGTTGTTTTTTTTCAATT
ATGACTGTGTTTAACAGACATTATTACAATAATATGTAATAGTAGTACACACTATTATTATGTAATAGTA
CTTGTTGACTGTATTTGAGAACTGGACCGAGTGAGTGTTACGTCACCCATTCAAAATGACTTACTTCTGG
CTCCAACAAAATGAAGTTAATTCAGTTGCCATTTTTCACTGTATGGACATCGCCGTGTTGGAGCTAGACG
TCGCCAATAAGCAAGAAAGAGCCGAGATGCGTCGAGTCTGAGTCACCGTTCCTATGGCAACCCCTCTAAC
CAATCAGAAGTAAGCTTGTTGGAAGTCCACAGCCTACCACTTGAAAGCGGGCTGCACAAAATCTGTCAAA
CGTTTTGAACGTTGGATGTGAGAGCACATACTTTTATTAAGGCATCTGGTTGGTCAGTTTATAATATCAA
CAACTTGGGCTACAGAAAAGAAAAGTTATTACAGAAATTATGATTAACAAGTACATGTTAAATAAAGATT
TTAATATGAATGCCACCACTGGAGCATTCATGCCATTTGGAGCTTCTTCCTGTTTGGATCACTAGAAGGA
GGAGGTCACTCATTACAGTTCTCATATACAGTCGTTGGTTGGTTGGTTGGTTGGTTGGTTGGTAGATTGA
TTGATTGATTGATTGATTGATTGATTGATTGATTGATTGATTGATTGATTGATTGATTGATTGATTGATT
GATTGATTGATTGATTGATTGATTGATTGGTAGTCAAAATAAGAAATAATTTCCACAGATTCATTACAGA
AATGATTAAATGCATACATAAAAAACTGGGGGGGGGGGGATACAACAACACACTTAAGTCACATTTGCCT
ACGTAAAGAAAAGTAAAGAAAATCAATAGCTATATTTTACATCTCCTTTTTTTGCTGTCTTTTAATTAGC
CTTGTTTTGCTGTTATCTTGATTGAAACTGTAACTTCTTCACCTGCTTCTTTTCTTTGTAGGTTTTGCCA
GCCCAGAAACAGGCATGGCTGTGCAAGGCCAGAGCACCATGCACAATGCGCTGCATGTCTTCATGAACGG
CTCAATGTCCTCAGTCCAGGGCTCAGCCAACGACCCCATCTTCCTCCTTCACCATGCTTTCATTGACAGG
TAACAAACACGTCATGACATTAGACTGCACAGTTTTTGACAAAGTTCATACAATCTGTTGTTTATAGCTG
CTACAATTAGTGAAGTTTGTGAATGTACTTGGATGAGCAGCGAAAGATCAATTGAGATCAATTGTTAGAG
TTTGGTTGCCCTGCAGAGCAAAGAACAAAAAATAATCTGGTGGCTTTACTGCGTGAGGTTATTATTGGTG
GAATAGAAACACAAAACATAATTGCATTTATTTGTTTAATTTTTTATCTTATCTTAACTTTCATCTTGCA
TATTTGTTTCTTACATCATTTCTAGCATCTTTGAGCGCTGGCTAAGAACTCATCAGCCTCCCCGGTCCAT
CTACCCACGTACCAATGCACCAATTGGCCACAATGACGGCTACTACATGGTGCCATTCCTTCCTCTTTAT
AGGAATGGAGACTACCTCCTGTCCAACAAGGCTCTTGGATACGAGTACGCCTACCTGTTGGACCCAGGTC
ATTGCACAACACCAGAAATGCCCTCTGATCTGCAAAAGACGTGAATATCTGTTCAGACACCCATATCCAC
TCTGTTCCACACAGGTCAGAGGTTTGTCCAGGAGTTCTTGACAGAGGTGTAAAAAGTACTCAAAAATTTT
ACTCAAGTGAAAGTACAAGTACTTAGGGAAAATTTTACTCAATTAAAAGTAAAAGTATCTGGCTAGAATC
TTACTTGAGTAAAAGTAAAAAAGTACTCCATTAAAATTGTACTTGAGTATTAAGGAAGTAAAAGTAAAAG
CAAGAAAGAAAACTAGAGATTCTTGTTTAAGCTTTTAATCTCAAAAAACATTAAATGAAATGCATACAAG
GTTTTATCCTGCTTTAGAACTGTTTGTATTTAATTATCAAACTATAAGACAGACAATCTAATGCCAGTAC
ACGCTACTCAAAGTTGTAAAACCTCAGATTTAACTTCAGTAGAAGCTGATTCTCAAAATTGTTAGTGTCA
AGCCTAGCTCTTTTGGGGCTGAAAAGCAATCCTGCAGTGCTGAAAAGCCTCTCACAGGCAGCCGATGCGG
GAAGAGGTGTATTAGTCTTGATAGAGAGGCTGCAAATAGCAGGAAACGTGAGCAGAGACTCCCTGGTGTC
TGAAACACAGGCCAGATGGGCCCTCGAGTTCGAATGATCGTGGAACACATGTGACTGGGTTAAGGTTCTT
TCTCCTGCCGAGGGCGCCGGAGATCACGCACGGCACCGCCGGAGAGAGGCGACGAAGGGACCGACTCCTG
ACCGCGGTTCCACCGGGTGACGTAGATGTGGGGGGGGGGCAGATTTAAGCATTCCCCTCTTTAGCCTCCT
CTGGTTCGAGTTCCCAGTTCCTGCTGGGAGAACTGTTGCTGGTTCCGAGCAAAGTTGGGATATTTTGGCA
ACAGCAGGAAAGAGGTTCTTTTCTGTTCTGAATAACTTTCTCCCCCTGGTCGAAGCCCCAAAATCCCTCA
AAAATAGTGTTTATTTCTGCAAAATTAAAATAAAAAACGGAATACTGCAGATTTTTCCAGCTCCGGTGAT
CCAACACTTGTTGTAGACACACCGATTTGGATCCGTCTTTGGGTTTATGGAATTACAAACATTTCCCTAA
CATTTGCCACACTGCTGAGAGGCTTCAGGCGGTGTTTTGTGCTCCGTGCATGTGCGTCTCACACGCTCGC
ACAGCAGCCCCGAAGCGGAGCCAGAGAAGAGTCACATGACCCGGAAGATCAACCTGTGAATGATTTCTTT
GTTAGTCTGGAATTAAACTGCTTTAATAACTAGTTTAGACTCATTAAATGTGTTAACGTGCTGCCGCGTT
GAGGGTTTTACGTCATCAACGCGGCTCATTTCCCGCGCTTTGCTGCTAATGTCACATTTACACCTGGAAT
CAGGTGGATTTCCGCACTTTTCCATGTTGGTCCGGTTGGTTTTGGATAAGAAGACGACCTTGTGTAATTT
CCAGTCCAGTAGGAACTGGGAAGGAGTGTGAGGGCGTCACGCGGGAGTCAGAAATCCGGGCAGTCATGCG
CTAATCTGCTATTTAAGGGCGCTGCTTGGATGATTCTGGGTGCAGCTACGGGGGCGCGGACGCACGGGAG
GGGCAGCAGGACACTCTCACACCGGCACATCAGATTCTCCTTCCATCTGGATAAACTTTCACCTCTCATT
TTTACCCCAACTTCCAGCCTTCGAAGAATTCCTCGACGGATCCACCGGTCGCCACCATGGTGAGCAAGGG
CGAGGAGCTGTTCACCGGGGTGGTGCCCATCCTGGTCGAGCTGGACGGCGACGTAAACGGCCACAAGTTC
AGCGTGTCCGGCGAGGGCGAGGGCGATGCCACCTACGGCAAGCTGACCCTGAAGTTCATCTGCACCACCG
GCAAGCTGCCCGTGCCCTGGCCCACCCTCGTGACCACCCTGACCTACGGCGTGCAGTGCTTCAGCCGCTA
CCCCGACCACATGAAGCAGCACGACTTCTTCAAGTCCGCCATGCCCGAAGGCTACGTCCAGGAGCGCACC
ATCTTCTTCAAGGACGACGGCAACTACAAGACCCGCGCCGAGGTGAAGTTCGAGGGCGACACCCTGGTGA
ACCGCATCGAGCTGAAGGGCATCGACTTCAAGGAGGACGGCAACATCCTGGGGCACAAGCTGGAGTACAA
CTACAACAGCCACAACGTCTATATCATGGCCGACAAGCAGAAGAACGGCATCAAGGTGAACTTCAAGATC
CGCCACAACATCGAGGACGGCAGCGTGCAGCTCGCCGACCACTACCAGCAGAACACCCCCATCGGCGACG
GCCCCGTGCTGCTGCCCGACAACCACTACCTGAGCACCCAGTCCGCCCTGAGCAAAGACCCCAACGAGAA
GCGCGATCACATGGTCCTGCTGGAGTTCGTGACCGCCGCCGGGATCACTCTCGGCATGGACGAGCTGTAC
AAGTCCGGCCGGACTCAGATCTCGAGCTCAAGCTTCGAATTCAGCAAGGTCTCGAGAGACACGTTGTACG
AGGCCGTTAAGGAGGTCCAGGCCGGTTCCCGTCGCAAGAAGAGAAAGTTTCTTGAAACCGTGGAACTCCA
GATCAGCTTGAAGAACTACGACCCTCAGAAGGACAAGCGTTTCTCAGGCACTGTCAGGCTGAAGACCACC
CCGCGGCCCAAGTTCTCTGTCTGCGTTCTTGGAGACCAGCAGCATTGTGATGAAGCAAAGGCCGCTGAAC
TGCCACACATGGACATTGAGGCTCTTAAGAAGCTCAATAAGAACAAGAAACTGGTCAAGAAGCTGGCAAA
GAAGTACGATGCTTTCCTGGCCTCTGAGTCTCTGATCAAGCAGATTCCTCGTATCCTGGGCCCTGGCCTC
AACAAGGCAGGAAAGTTTCCCTCTCTGCTCACCCATAATGAGAACCTGGGCACCAAGGTGGATGAGGTGA
AATCCACCATCAAATTCCAGATGAAGAAGGTTCTGTGTCTGGCTGTGGCCGTGGGTCATGTGAAGATGAG
TGAGGAAGAGCTGGTCTACAACATCCACCTGGCTGTCAACTTCCTGGTGTCTCTGCTGAAGAAGAACTGG
CAAAACGTCAGAGCTCTTTACATCAAGAGCACCATGGGAAAACCACAGCGCCTCTACTAGG
Features (pLannotate 1.2.2; 17 found; start..end, strand, type, name):
     10..144     -  polyA_signal   SV40 poly(A) signal: SV40 polyadenylation signal
    167..250     -  CDS            large T antigen (fragment): large T antigen from SV40 (simian virus 40)
    816..856     -  misc_feature   MCS (fragment): pBluescript multiple cloning site
    869..887     -  promoter       T3 promoter: promoter for bacteriophage T3 RNA polymerase
    932..948     -  protein_bind   lac operator: The lac repressor binds to the lac operator to inhibit transcription in E. coli. This inhibition can be relieved by adding lactose or isopropyl-β-D-thiogalactopyranoside (IPTG). lac repressor encoded by lacI
    956..986     -  promoter       lac promoter: promoter for the E. coli lac operon
   1001..1022    -  protein_bind   CAP binding site: CAP binding activates transcription in the presence of cAMP. E. coli catabolite activator protein
   1035..1127    -  CDS            lacI (fragment): lac repressor; lacI; The lac repressor binds to the lac operator to inhibit transcription in E. coli. This inhibition can be relieved by adding lactose or isopropyl-β-D-thiogalactopyranoside (IPTG).
   1310..1898    -  rep_origin     ori: high-copy-number ColE1/pMB1/pBR322/pUC origin of replication
   2069..2929    -  CDS            AmpR: β-lactamase; bla; confers resistance to ampicillin, carbenicillin, and related antibiotics
   2930..3034    -  promoter       AmpR promoter: bla
   3087..3515    -  rep_origin     f1 ori (sequence partly withheld): f1 bacteriophage origin of replication; arrow indicates direction of (+) strand synthesis
   3520..3675    -  CDS            lacZα (fragment): LacZα fragment of β-galactosidase; lacZ fragment
   3683..3701    +  promoter       T7 promoter: promoter for bacteriophage T7 RNA polymerase
   7212..7928    +  CDS            EGFP: EGFP is a basic (constitutively fluorescent) green fluorescent protein published in 1996, derived from Aequorea victoria. It is reported to be a rapidly-maturing weak dimer with moderate acid sensitivity.
   7934..7967    +  misc_feature   MCS (fragment): multiple cloning site
   7968..8612    +  CDS            RPL10A: RL10A_HUMAN - Also known as NEDD6. Experimental evidence at protein level: Swiss-Prot protein existence level 1. Component of the large ribosomal subunit. From Homo sapiens (Human).
