[The description below was written by a language model from this plasmid's Addgene catalogue record and pLannotate feature annotations shown in this document.]
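Description:
Tol2-ftyrp>TRAP is a Tol2 transposon-based transgenesis plasmid for zebrafish, built on the pT2KXIG backbone (8,616 bp in total). It is maintained in E. coli as a high-copy plasmid through a ColE1/pUC-type origin and selected with ampicillin via the β-lactamase gene. The backbone is pBluescript-like, carrying an f1 phage origin, flanking T3 and T7 promoters, and remnants of the lac promoter/operator and lacZα region. The automated feature table does not mark the Tol2 transposon arms. Their presence is inferred from the construct name and backbone, and in vectors of this type they allow Tol2 transposase to integrate the intervening cassette into the fish genome.

The payload is a TRAP (translating ribosome affinity purification) transgene: EGFP fused through a short linker derived from a multiple cloning site to the N terminus of zebrafish ribosomal protein Rpl10a, a component of the large ribosomal subunit. The annotation software labelled this reading frame by homology to the human protein, but the catalogue entry gives the species as D. rerio. The fusion was inserted between AgeI and ClaI sites and is followed by an SV40 polyadenylation signal. Expression is driven by a tyrosinase-related protein 1 (tyrp) promoter from the pufferfish Takifugu rubripes. This promoter is not annotated, but it presumably lies in the long unannotated stretch upstream of EGFP.

Because the EGFP-tagged Rpl10a is incorporated into ribosomes only in cells where the promoter is active, ribosome-bound mRNAs from those cells can be recovered by affinity purification against GFP, which allows cell-type-specific translational profiling. EGFP fluorescence also marks the expressing cells. The associated publication describes the development of the TRAP method for zebrafish.
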