Addgene plasmid #42299: Tol2-ftyrp>TRAP
Depositing lab: Stephen L Johnson. Depositing organization: Washington University in Saint Louis. Publication: Development of translating ribosome affinity purification for zebrafish. Tryon RC, Pisat N, Johnson SL, Dougherty JD. Genesis. 2012 Dec 19. doi: 10.1002/dvg.22363. PubMed 23281262.
Backbone
  Vector backbone: pT2KXIG
  Backbone size w/o insert (bp): 6140
  Total vector size (bp): 8616
Growth in bacteria
  Bacterial resistance: Ampicillin, 100 μg/mL
  Growth temperature: 37°C
  Growth strain: Top10
  Copy number: High Copy
Gene/Insert
  Gene/Insert name: EGFP-Rpl10a
  Species: D. rerio (zebrafish)
  Insert size (bp): 1404
  GenBank ID: NM_199636.1
  Entrez Gene: rpl10a (a.k.a. wu:fb94f08, zgc:73082, zgc:86881)
  Promoter: Takifugu rubripes tyrosine related protein 1 (tyrp)
  Tag / fusion protein: EGFP (N terminal on insert)
  Cloning method: Restriction Enzyme; 5′ cloning site AgeI (not destroyed); 3′ cloning site ClaI (not destroyed)
  Sequencing primers: 5′ cccaacttccagccttcg
Terms and licenses: Academic/Nonprofit Terms; Industry Terms: Not Available to Industry
How to cite: Tol2-ftyrp>TRAP was a gift from Stephen L Johnson (Addgene plasmid # 42299 ; http://n2t.net/addgene:42299 ; RRID:Addgene_42299)
