>Addgene plasmid #42299 | Tol2-ftyrp>TRAP | addgene partial sequence | sequence record 59264 | EGFP_C
TCCGGCCGGACTCAGATCTCGAGCTCAAGCTTCGAATTCAGCAAGGTCTCGAGAGACACGTTGTACGAGG
CCGTTAAGGAGGTCCAGGCCGGTTCCCGTCGCAAGAAGAGAAAGTTTCTTGAAACCGTGGAACTCCAGAT
CAGCTTGAAGAACTACGACCCTCAGAAGGACAAGCGTTTCTCAGGCACTGTCAGGCTGAAGACCACCCCG
CGGCCCAAGTTCTCTGTCTGCGTTCTTGGAGACCAGCAGCATTGTGATGAAGCAAAGGCCGCTGAACTGC
CACACATGGACATTGAGGCTCTTAAGAAGCTCAATAAGAACAAGAAACTGGTCAAGAAGCTGGCAAAGAA
GTACGATGCTTTCCTGGCCTCTGAGTCTCTGATCAAGCAGATTCCTCGTATCCTGGGCCCTGGCCTCAAC
AAGGCAGGAAAGTTTCCCTCTCTGCTCACCCATAATGAGAACCTGGGCACCAAGGTGGATGAGGTGAAAT
CCACCATCAAATTCCAGATGAAGAAGGTTCTGTGTCTGGCTGTGGCCGTGGGTCATGTGAAGATGAGTGA
GGAAGAGCTGGTCTACAACATCCACCTGGCTGTCAACTTCCTGGTGTCTCTGCTGAAGAAGAACTGGCAA
AACGTCAGAGCTCTTTACATCAAGAGCACCATGGGAAAACCACAGCGCCTCTACTAGGATCGATGATGAT
CCAGACATGATAAGATACATTGATGAGTTTGGACAAACCACAACTAGAATGCAGTGAAAAAAATGCTTTA
TTTGTGAAATTTGTGATGCTATTGCTTTATTTG
