>Addgene plasmid #42299 | Tol2-ftyrp>TRAP | addgene partial sequence | sequence record 60159 | EGFP-N 5'-CGTCGCCGTCCAGCTCGACCAG-3'
CCATGGTGGCGACCGGTGGATCCGTCGAGGAATTCTTCGAAGGCTGGAAGTTGGGGTAAAAATGAGAGGT
GAAAGTTTATCCAGATGGAAGGAGAATCTGATGTGCCGGTGTGAGAGTGTCCTGCTGCCCCTCCCGTGCG
TCCGCGCCCCCGTAGCTGCACCCAGAATCATCCAAGCAGCGCCCTTAAATAGCAGATTAGCGCATGACTG
CCCGGATTTCTGACTCCCGCGTGACGCCCTCACACTCCTTCCCAGTTCCTACTGGACTGGAAATTACACA
AGGTCGTCTTCTTATCCAAAACCAACCGGACCAACATGGAAAAGTGCGGAAATCCACCTGATTCCAGGTG
TAAATGTGACATTAGCAGCAAAGCGCGGGAAATGAGCCGCGTTGATGACGTAAAACCCTCAACGCGGCAG
CACGTTAACACATTTAATGAGTCTAAACTAGTTATTAAAGCAGTTTAATTCCAGACTAACAAAGAAATCA
TTCACAGGTTGATCTTCCGGGTCATGTGACTCTTCTCTGGCTCCGCTTCGGGGCTGCTGTGCGAGCGTGT
GAGACGCACATGCACGGAGCACAAAACACCGCCTGAAGCCTCTCAGCAGTGTGGCAAATGTTAGGGAAAT
GTTTGTAATTCCATAAACCCAAAGACGGATCCAAATCGGTGTGTCTACAACAAGTGTTGGATCACCGGAG
CTGGAAAAATCTGCAGTATTCCGTTTTTTATTTTAATTTTGCAGAAATAAACACTATTTTTGAGGGATTT
TGGGGC
